Addgene plasmid #81318: pDONR223_REG1A_p.E80K
Purpose: Gateway Donor vector containing REG1A , part of the Target Accelerator Plasmid Collection.
Depositing lab: Jesse Boehm & William Hahn & David Root. Depositing organization: Broad Institute. Publication: Systematic Functional Interrogation of Rare Cancer Variants Identifies Oncogenic Alleles. Kim E, Ilic N, Shrestha Y, Zou L, Kamburov A, Zhu C, Yang X, Lubonja R, Tran N, Nguyen C, Lawrence MS, Piccioni F, Bagul M, Doench JG, Chouinard CR, Wu X, Hogstrom L, Natoli T, Tamayo P, Horn H, Corsello SM, Lage K, Root DE, Subramanian A, Golub TR, Getz G, Boehm JS, Hahn WC. Cancer Discov. 2016 Jul;6(7):714-26. doi: 10.1158/2159-8290.CD-16-0160. Epub 2016 May 4. PubMed 27147599.
Backbone
  Vector backbone: pDONR223
  Backbone manufacturer: Invitrogen
  Backbone size w/o insert (bp): 2790
  Vector type: Gateway Entry vector
Growth in bacteria
  Bacterial resistance: Spectinomycin, 50 μg/mL
  Growth temperature: 37°C
  Growth strain: DH5alpha
  Copy number: High Copy
Gene/Insert
  Gene/Insert name: REG1A
  Species: H. sapiens (human)
  Mutation: E80K
  GenBank ID: NM_002909.4
  Entrez Gene: REG1A (a.k.a. ICRF, P19, PSP, PSPS, PSPS1, PTP, REG)
  Promoter: None
  Cloning method: Gateway Cloning
  Sequencing primers: 5′ M13pUC-fwd; 3′ M13-Rev
Terms and licenses: Academic/Nonprofit Terms; Industry Terms: Not Available to Industry
Depositor comments: Closed state: stop codon immediately follows insert
How to cite: pDONR223_REG1A_p.E80K was a gift from Jesse Boehm & William Hahn & David Root (Addgene plasmid # 81318 ; http://n2t.net/addgene:81318 ; RRID:Addgene_81318)
