[The description below was written by a language model from this plasmid's Addgene catalogue record and pLannotate feature annotations shown in this document.]
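Description:
pDONR223_REG1A_p.E80K is a Gateway entry clone built on the Invitrogen pDONR223 backbone, carrying the human REG1A open reading frame with an E80K missense substitution. It belongs to the Target Accelerator Plasmid Collection, a set of wild-type and variant alleles assembled for systematic functional testing of rare cancer-associated mutations. The sequenced plasmid is about 3.3 kb and is propagated in E. coli through a high-copy ColE1/pUC-type origin. Selection relies on the aadA (SmR) aminoglycoside adenylyltransferase gene, which confers spectinomycin resistance. A class 1 integron Pc promoter fragment and a short gentamicin acetyltransferase remnant lie upstream of this marker.

The REG1A coding sequence, roughly 500 bp, sits between two attL-type Gateway recombination sites, which the automated annotation labels as attL3 and a partial attL2. These sites allow LR Clonase to transfer the ORF in a defined orientation into any compatible destination vector. The record lists no promoter for the insert, so the gene is not meant to be expressed from this plasmid; expression depends on the destination vector chosen. A T7 promoter lies just outside the attL site downstream of the insert, on the opposite strand. The clone is in the "closed" configuration, meaning a stop codon immediately follows the ORF, so it yields native or N-terminally tagged protein rather than C-terminal fusions. rrnB T1 and T2 terminators help insulate the cloning region from read-through transcription, and small lacZα and lacI fragments are backbone remnants. M13 forward and reverse primer sites flank the cassette for sequence verification. Typical use is as a shuttle source for moving the REG1A E80K allele into expression vectors to compare its function with wild-type REG1A.
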