Features (pLannotate 1.2.2; 12 found; start..end, strand, type, name):
     38..74      -  CDS            lacZα (fragment): LacZα fragment of β-galactosidase; lacZ fragment
     91..186     +  protein_bind   attL3: mutant version of attL; recombination site for the Gateway® LR reaction LR Clonase™
    189..686     +  CDS            REG1A: REG1A_HUMAN - Also known as PSPS, PSPS1, REG. Experimental evidence at protein level: Swiss-Prot protein existence level 1. Might act as an inhibitor of spontaneous calcium carbonate precipitation. May be associated with neuronal sprouting in brain, and with brain and pancreas regeneration. From Homo sapiens (Human).
    697..790     -  protein_bind   attL2 (fragment): mutant version of attL; recombination site for the Gateway® LR reaction LR Clonase™
    808..826     -  promoter       T7 promoter: promoter for bacteriophage T7 RNA polymerase
   1016..1039    +  promoter       Pc promoter (fragment): intI1 (promoter lies within the coding sequence); class 1 integron promoter
   1215..1271    +  CDS            GmR (fragment): gentamycin acetyltransferase; aacC1; confers resistance to gentamycin
   1278..2069    +  CDS            SmR: aminoglycoside adenylyltransferase (Murphy, 1985); aadA; confers resistance to spectinomycin and streptomycin
   2162..2750    +  rep_origin     ori: high-copy-number ColE1/pMB1/pBR322/pUC origin of replication
   2933..3025    +  CDS            lacI (fragment): lac repressor; lacI; The lac repressor binds to the lac operator to inhibit transcription in E. coli. This inhibition can be relieved by adding lactose or isopropyl-β-D-thiogalactopyranoside (IPTG).
   3080..3107    -  terminator     rrnB T2 terminator: transcription terminator T2 from the E. coli rrnB gene
   3239..3282    +  terminator     rrnB T1 terminator: Escherichia coli rrnB; transcription terminator T1 from the E. coli rrnB gene
>Addgene plasmid #81318 | pDONR223_REG1A_p.E80K | addgene full sequence | sequence record 168425 | Addgene NGS Result
GGCAGTTCCCTACTCTCGCGTTAACGCTAGCATGGATGTTTTCCCAGTCACGACGTTGTAAAACGACGGC
CAGTCTTAAGCTCGGGCCCCAAATAATGATTTTATTTTGACTGATAGTGACCTGTTCGTTGCAACAAATT
GATGAGCAATGCTTTTTTATAATGCCAACTTTGTACAAAAAAGTTGGCATGGCTCAGACCAGCTCATACT
TCATGCTGATCTCCTGCCTGATGTTTCTGTCTCAGAGCCAAGGCCAAGAGGCCCAGACAGAGTTGCCCCA
GGCCCGGATCAGCTGCCCAGAAGGCACCAATGCCTATCGCTCCTACTGCTACTACTTTAATGAAGACCGT
GAGACCTGGGTTGATGCAGATCTCTATTGCCAGAACATGAATTCGGGCAACCTGGTGTCTGTGCTCACCC
AGGCCAAGGGTGCCTTTGTGGCCTCACTGATTAAGGAGAGTGGCACTGATGACTTCAATGTCTGGATTGG
CCTCCATGACCCCAAAAAGAACCGCCGCTGGCACTGGAGCAGTGGGTCCCTGGTCTCCTACAAGTCCTGG
GGCATTGGAGCCCCAAGCAGTGTTAATCCTGGCTACTGTGTGAGCCTGACCTCAAGCACAGGATTCCAGA
AATGGAAGGATGTGCCTTGTGAAGACAAGTTCTCCTTTGTCTGCAAGTTCAAAAACTGATTGCCAACTTT
CTTGTACAAAGTTGTCATTATAAGAAAGCATTGCTTATCAATTTGTTGCAACGAACAGGTCACTATCAGT
CAAAATAAAATCATTATTTGCCATCCAGCTGATATCCCCTATAGTGAGTCGTATTACATGGTCATAGCTG
TTTCCTGGCAGCTCTGGCCCGTGTCTCAAAATCTCTGATGTTACATTGCACAAGATAAAAATATATCATC
ATGCCTCCTCTAGACCAGCCAGGACAGAAATGCCTCGACTTCGCTGCTACCCAAGGTTGCCGGGTGACGC
ACACCGTGGAAACGGATGAAGGCACGAACCCAGTGGACATAAGCCTGTTCGGTTCGTAAGCTGTAATGCA
AGTAGCGTATGCGCTCACGCAACTGGTCCAGAACCTTGACCGAACGCAGCGGTGGTAACGGCGCAGTGGC
GGTTTTCATGGCTTGTTATGACTGTTTTTTTGGGGTACAGTCTATGCCTCGGGCATCCAAGCAGCAAGCG
CGTTACGCCGTGGGTCGATGTTTGATGTTATGGAGCAGCAACGATGTTACGCAGCAGGGCAGTCGCCCTA
AAACAAAGTTAAACATTATGAGGGAAGCGGTGATCGCCGAAGTATCGACTCAACTATCAGAGGTAGTTGG
CGTCATCGAGCGCCATCTCGAACCGACGTTGCTGGCCGTACATTTGTACGGCTCCGCAGTGGATGGCGGC
CTGAAGCCACACAGTGATATTGATTTGCTGGTTACGGTGACCGTAAGGCTTGATGAAACAACGCGGCGAG
CTTTGATCAACGACCTTTTGGAAACTTCGGCTTCCCCTGGAGAGAGCGAGATTCTCCGCGCTGTAGAAGT
CACCATTGTTGTGCACGACGACATCATTCCGTGGCGTTATCCAGCTAAGCGCGAACTGCAATTTGGAGAA
TGGCAGCGCAATGACATTCTTGCAGGTATCTTCGAGCCAGCCACGATCGACATTGATCTGGCTATCTTGC
TGACAAAAGCAAGAGAACATAGCGTTGCCTTGGTAGGTCCAGCGGCGGAGGAACTCTTTGATCCGGTTCC
TGAACAGGATCTATTTGAGGCGCTAAATGAAACCTTAACGCTATGGAACTCGCCGCCCGACTGGGCTGGC
GATGAGCGAAATGTAGTGCTTACGTTGTCCCGCATTTGGTACAGCGCAGTAACCGGCAAAATCGCGCCGA
AGGATGTCGCTGCCGACTGGGCAATGGAGCGCCTGCCGGCCCAGTATCAGCCCGTCATACTTGAAGCTAG
ACAGGCTTATCTTGGACAAGAAGAAGATCGCTTGGCCTCGCGCGCAGATCAGTTGGAAGAATTTGTCCAC
TACGTGAAAGGCGAGATCACCAAGGTAGTCGGCAAATAACCCTCGAGCCACCCATGACCAAAATCCCTTA
ACGTGAGTTACGCGTCGTTCCACTGAGCGTCAGACCCCGTAGAAAAGATCAAAGGATCTTCTTGAGATCC
TTTTTTTCTGCGCGTAATCTGCTGCTTGCAAACAAAAAAACCACCGCTACCAGCGGTGGTTTGTTTGCCG
GATCAAGAGCTACCAACTCTTTTTCCGAAGGTAACTGGCTTCAGCAGAGCGCAGATACCAAATACTGTTC
TTCTAGTGTAGCCGTAGTTAGGCCACCACTTCAAGAACTCTGTAGCACCGCCTACATACCTCGCTCTGCT
AATCCTGTTACCAGTGGCTGCTGCCAGTGGCGATAAGTCGTGTCTTACCGGGTTGGACTCAAGACGATAG
TTACCGGATAAGGCGCAGCGGTCGGGCTGAACGGGGGGTTCGTGCACACAGCCCAGCTTGGAGCGAACGA
CCTACACCGAACTGAGATACCTACAGCGTGAGCTATGAGAAAGCGCCACGCTTCCCGAAGGGAGAAAGGC
GGACAGGTATCCGGTAAGCGGCAGGGTCGGAACAGGAGAGCGCACGAGGGAGCTTCCAGGGGGAAACGCC
TGGTATCTTTATAGTCCTGTCGGGTTTCGCCACCTCTGACTTGAGCGTCGATTTTTGTGATGCTCGTCAG
GGGGGCGGAGCCTATGGAAAAACGCCAGCAACGCGGCCTTTTTACGGTTCCTGGCCTTTTGCTGGCCTTT
TGCTCACATGTTCTTTCCTGCGTTATCCCCTGATTCTGTGGATAACCGTATTACCGCCTTTGAGTGAGCT
GATACCGCTCGCCGCAGCCGAACGACCGAGCGCAGCGAGTCAGTGAGCGAGGAAGCGGAAGAGCGCCCAA
TACGCAAACCGCCTCTCCCCGCGCGTTGGCCGATTCATTAATGCAGCTGGCACGACAGGTTTCCCGACTG
GAAAGCGGGCAGTGAGCGCAACGCAATTAATACGCGTACCGCTAGCCAGGAAGAGTTTGTAGAAACGCAA
AAAGGCCATCCGTCAGGATGGCCTTCTGCTTAGTTTGATGCCTGGCAGTTTATGGCGGGCGTCCTGCCCG
CCACCCTCCGGGCCGTTGCTTCACAACGTTCAAATCCGCTCCCGGCGGATTTGTCCTACTCAGGAGAGCG
TTCACCGACAAACAACAGATAAAACGAAAGGCCCAGTCTTCCGACTGAGCCTTTCGTTTTATTTGATGCC
T
