>Addgene plasmid #81318 | pDONR223_REG1A_p.E80K | depositor partial sequence | sequence record 154637 | Insert sequence
ATGGCTCAGACCAGCTCATACTTCATGCTGATCTCCTGCCTGATGTTTCTGTCTCAGAGCCAAGGCCAAG
AGGCCCAGACAGAGTTGCCCCAGGCCCGGATCAGCTGCCCAGAAGGCACCAATGCCTATCGCTCCTACTG
CTACTACTTTAATGAAGACCGTGAGACCTGGGTTGATGCAGATCTCTATTGCCAGAACATGAATTCGGGC
AACCTGGTGTCTGTGCTCACCCAGGCCAAGGGTGCCTTTGTGGCCTCACTGATTAAGGAGAGTGGCACTG
ATGACTTCAATGTCTGGATTGGCCTCCATGACCCCAAAAAGAACCGCCGCTGGCACTGGAGCAGTGGGTC
CCTGGTCTCCTACAAGTCCTGGGGCATTGGAGCCCCAAGCAGTGTTAATCCTGGCTACTGTGTGAGCCTG
ACCTCAAGCACAGGATTCCAGAAATGGAAGGATGTGCCTTGTGAAGACAAGTTCTCCTTTGTCTGCAAGT
TCAAAAAC
